Addgene plasmid #64082: VZV ORF 60 (gL)
Purpose: eukaryotic expression plasmid for VZV glycoprotein L
Depositing lab: Randall Cohrs. Depositing organization: University of Colorado Denver and Anschutz Medical Campus. Publication: Human anti-varicella-zoster virus (VZV) recombinant monoclonal antibody produced after Zostavax immunization recognizes the gH/gL complex and neutralizes VZV infection. Birlea M, Owens GP, Eshleman EM, Ritchie A, Traktinskiy I, Bos N, Seitz S, Azarkh Y, Mahalingam R, Gilden D, Cohrs RJ. J Virol. 2013 Jan;87(1):415-21. doi: 10.1128/JVI.02561-12. Epub 2012 Oct 17. PubMed 23077312.
Backbone
  Vector backbone: pCI neo
  Backbone manufacturer: Promega
  Backbone size w/o insert (bp): 5472
  Vector type: Mammalian Expression
  Selectable markers: Neomycin (select with G418)
Growth in bacteria
  Bacterial resistance: Ampicillin, 100 μg/mL
  Growth temperature: 37°C
  Growth strain: DH5alpha
  Copy number: Unknown
Gene/Insert
  Gene/Insert name: VZV glycoprotein L (alt name: VZV ORF 60)
  Species: human herpesvirus type 3 (varicella zoster virus)
  Insert size (bp): 477
  Promoter: CMV IE with intron
  Cloning method: TOPO Cloning
  Sequencing primers: 5′ CMV-F; 3′ EBV-rev
Terms and licenses: Academic/Nonprofit Terms; Industry Terms: Not Available to Industry
How to cite: VZV ORF 60 (gL) was a gift from Randall Cohrs (Addgene plasmid # 64082 ; http://n2t.net/addgene:64082 ; RRID:Addgene_64082)
