[The description below was written by a language model from this plasmid's Addgene catalogue record and pLannotate feature annotations shown in this document.]
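Description:
VZV ORF 60 (gL) is a mammalian expression plasmid built on the Promega pCI-neo backbone that carries the open reading frame for glycoprotein L of varicella zoster virus (human herpesvirus 3). It is propagated in E. coli through a high-copy ColE1/pUC-type origin and selected with ampicillin via the β-lactamase gene. An f1 origin is also present, which allows single-stranded DNA production. For selection in mammalian cells, a separate cassette places the neomycin phosphotransferase gene under the SV40 enhancer/early promoter with a synthetic polyadenylation signal, so that stable transfectants can be selected with G418.

The 477 bp gL coding sequence sits downstream of the human cytomegalovirus immediate-early enhancer and promoter, followed by a chimeric β-globin/immunoglobulin heavy chain intron, a standard element intended to improve the processing and expression of the transcript. An SV40 late polyadenylation signal terminates the message. T7 and T3 phage promoters flank the insert, with T7 oriented so that sense RNA could be transcribed in vitro. No epitope tag or reporter is annotated, so the protein appears to be expressed in untagged form. The annotation's best match for the coding sequence is gL of the Oka vaccine strain, although the catalogue fields do not name a strain.

In herpesviruses, gL forms a heterodimer with glycoprotein H that is needed for fusion of viral and cellular membranes during entry. The associated publication concerns a human monoclonal antibody that recognises the gH/gL complex and neutralises VZV. This suggests the plasmid is meant to be transfected into eukaryotic cells, probably alongside a gH construct, to produce the complex for antibody-binding studies.
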