Features (pLannotate 1.2.2; 19 found; start..end, strand, type, name):
    140..517     +  enhancer       CMV enhancer: human cytomegalovirus immediate early enhancer
    518..729     +  promoter       CMV promoter: human cytomegalovirus (CMV) immediate early promoter
    890..1022    +  intron         chimeric intron: chimera between introns from human β-globin and immunoglobulin heavy chain genes
   1067..1085    +  promoter       T7 promoter: promoter for bacteriophage T7 RNA polymerase
   1091..1567    +  CDS            gL: GL_VZVO - Experimental evidence at protein level: Swiss-Prot protein existence level 1. The heterodimer glycoprotein H-glycoprotein L is required for the fusion of viral and plasma membranes leading to virus entry into the host cell. Acts as a functional inhibitor of gH and maintains gH in an inhibited form. Upon binding to host integrins, gL dissociates from gH leading to activation of the viral fusion glycoproteins gB and gH. From Varicella-zoster virus (strain Oka vaccine) (HHV-3) (Human herpesvirus 3).
   1615..1632    -  promoter       T3 promoter (fragment): promoter for bacteriophage T3 RNA polymerase
   1650..1771    -  polyA_signal   SV40 poly(A) signal: SV40 polyadenylation signal
   1794..1862    -  CDS            large T antigen (fragment): large T antigen from SV40 (simian virus 40)
   1886..1953    +  CDS            lacZα (fragment): LacZα fragment of β-galactosidase; lacZ fragment
   1957..2385    +  rep_origin     f1 ori (sequence partly withheld): f1 bacteriophage origin of replication; arrow indicates direction of (+) strand synthesis
   2413..2464    -  misc_feature   bom (fragment): basis of mobility region from pBR322
   2529..2886    +  promoter       SV40 promoter: SV40 enhancer and early promoter
   2937..3728    +  CDS            neo: KKA2_KLEPN - Also known as kan, nptII. Experimental evidence at protein level: Swiss-Prot protein existence level 1. Resistance to kanamycin, neomycin, paromomycin, ribostamycin, butirosin and gentamicin B. From Klebsiella pneumoniae.
   3795..3843    +  polyA_signal   poly(A) signal: synthetic polyadenylation signal
   3863..3917    -  misc_feature   bom (fragment): basis of mobility region from pBR322
   4019..4054    -  CDS            rop (fragment): Rop protein, which maintains plasmids at low copy number; rop
   4149..4253    +  promoter       AmpR promoter: bla
   4254..5114    +  CDS            AmpR: β-lactamase; bla; confers resistance to ampicillin, carbenicillin, and related antibiotics
   5285..5873    +  rep_origin     ori: high-copy-number ColE1/pMB1/pBR322/pUC origin of replication
>Addgene plasmid #64082 | VZV ORF 60 (gL) | addgene full sequence | sequence record 120139 | Addgene assembled sequence
TCAATATTGGCCATTAGCCATATTATTCATTGGTTATATAGCATAAATCAATATTGGCTATTGGCCATTG
CATACGTTGTATCTATATCATAATATGTACATTTATATTGGCTCATGTCCAATATGACCGCCATGTTGGC
ATTGATTATTGACTAGTTATTAATAGTAATCAATTACGGGGTCATTAGTTCATAGCCCATATATGGAGTT
CCGCGTTACATAACTTACGGTAAATGGCCCGCCTGGCTGACCGCCCAACGACCCCCGCCCATTGACGTCA
ATAATGACGTATGTTCCCATAGTAACGCCAATAGGGACTTTCCATTGACGTCAATGGGTGGAGTATTTAC
GGTAAACTGCCCACTTGGCAGTACATCAAGTGTATCATATGCCAAGTCCGCCCCCTATTGACGTCAATGA
CGGTAAATGGCCCGCCTGGCATTATGCCCAGTACATGACCTTACGGGACTTTCCTACTTGGCAGTACATC
TACGTATTAGTCATCGCTATTACCATGGTGATGCGGTTTTGGCAGTACACCAATGGGCGTGGATAGCGGT
TTGACTCACGGGGATTTCCAAGTCTCCACCCCATTGACGTCAATGGGAGTTTGTTTTGGCACCAAAATCA
ACGGGACTTTCCAAAATGTCGTAACAACTGCGATCGCCCGCCCCGTTGACGCAAATGGGCGGTAGGCGTG
TACGGTGGGAGGTCTATATAAGCAGAGCTCGTTTAGTGAACCGTCAGATCACTAGAAGCTTTATTGCGGT
AGTTTATCACAGTTAAATTGCTAACGCAGTCAGTGCTTCTGACACAACAGTCTCGAACTTAAGCTGCAGT
GACTCTCTTAAGGTAGCCTTGCAGAAGTTGGTCGTGAGGCACTGGGCAGGTAAGTATCAAGGTTACAAGA
CAGGTTTAAGGAGACCAATAGAAACTGGGCTTGTCGAGACAGAGAAGACTCTTGCGTTTCTGATAGGCAC
CTATTGGTCTTACTGACATCCACTTTGCCTTTCTCTCCACAGGTGTCCACTCCCAGTTCAATTACAGCTC
TTAAGGCTAGAGTACTTAATACGACTCACTATAGGCTAGCATGGCATCACATAAATGGTTACTGCAGATA
GTTTTTTTAAAAACTATCACAATCGCGTATTGTCTTCATCTCCAAGACGACACTCCGTTGTTTTTTGGAG
CCAAACCGCTATCGGATGTGAGTTTGATTATAACGGAACCGTGCGTGTCATCGGTATATGAGGCGTGGGA
CTATGCGGCACCCCCGGTATCAAACCTCAGCGAGGCGCTATCGGGAATCGTGGTTAAGACAAAATGTCCA
GTACCGGAAGTTATACTTTGGTTTAAAGACAAACAAATGGCGTACTGGACAAATCCATACGTCACCTTAA
AGGGGCTGGCACAATCTGTTGGTGAAGAACATAAAAGCGGGGACATACGCGATGCTTTGTTGGATGCCCT
TTCCGGTGTATGGGTAGACTCTACTCCATCTTCCACAAATATCCCGGAAAATGGATGTGTCTGGGGAGCC
GACCGTTTGTTCCAACGCGTATGCCAACTCGAGCACCATCACCACCATCATTGAGTCGACTGAGCGGCCG
CTTCCCTTTAGTGAGGGTTAATGCTTCGAGCAGACATGATAAGATACATTGATGAGTTTGGACAAACCAC
AACTAGAATGCAGTGAAAAAAATGCTTTATTTGTGAAATTTGTGATGCTATTGCTTTATTTGTAACCATT
ATAAGCTGCAATAAACAAGTTAACAACAACAATTGCATTCATTTTATGTTTCAGGTTCAGGGGGAGATGT
GGGAGGTTTTTTAAAGCAAGTAAAACCTCTACAAATGTGGTAAAATCCGATAAGGATCGATCCGGGCTGG
CGTAATAGCGAAGAGGCCCGCACCGATCGCCCTTCCCAACAGTTGCGCAGCCTGAATGGCGAATGG
[124 nt withheld, positions 1957-2080]
C
[91 nt withheld, positions 2082-2172]
A
[49 nt withheld, positions 2174-2222]
CCTTTGACGTTGGAGTCCACGTTCTTT
[37 nt withheld, positions 2250-2286]
ACCCTATCTCGGTCTATTCTTTTGATTTATAAGGGATTTTGCCGATTTCGGCCTATTGGTTAAAAAATGA
GCTGATTTAACAAAAATTTAACGCGAATTTTAACAAAATATTAACGCTTACAATTTCCTGATGCGGTATT
TTCTCCTTACGCATCTGTGCGGTATTTCACACCGCATACGCGGATCTGCGCAGCACCATGGCCTGAAATA
ACCTCTGAAAGAGGAACTTGGTTAGGTACCTTCTGAGGCGGAAAGAACCAGCTGTGGAATGTGTGTCAGT
TAGGGTGTGGAAAGTCCCCAGGCTCCCCAGCAGGCAGAAGTATGCAAAGCATGCATCTCAATTAGTCAGC
AACCAGGTGTGGAAAGTCCCCAGGCTCCCCAGCAGGCAGAAGTATGCAAAGCATGCATCTCAATTAGTCA
GCAACCATAGTCCCGCCCCTAACTCCGCCCATCCCGCCCCTAACTCCGCCCAGTTCCGCCCATTCTCCGC
CCCATGGCTGACTAATTTTTTTTATTTATGCAGAGGCCGAGGCCGCCTCGGCCTCTGAGCTATTCCAGAA
GTAGTGAGGAGGCTTTTTTGGAGGCCTAGGCTTTTGCAAAAAGCTTGATTCTTCTGACACAACAGTCTCG
AACTTAAGGCTAGAGCCACCATGATTGAACAAGATGGATTGCACGCAGGTTCTCCGGCCGCTTGGGTGGA
GAGGCTATTCGGCTATGACTGGGCACAACAGACAATCGGCTGCTCTGATGCCGCCGTGTTCCGGCTGTCA
GCGCAGGGGCGCCCGGTTCTTTTTGTCAAGACCGACCTGTCCGGTGCCCTGAATGAACTGCAGGACGAGG
CAGCGCGGCTATCGTGGCTGGCCACGACGGGCGTTCCTTGCGCAGCTGTGCTCGACGTTGTCACTGAAGC
GGGAAGGGACTGGCTGCTATTGGGCGAAGTGCCGGGGCAGGATCTCCTGTCATCTCACCTTGCTCCTGCC
GAGAAAGTATCCATCATGGCTGATGCAATGCGGCGGCTGCATACGCTTGATCCGGCTACCTGCCCATTCG
ACCACCAAGCGAAACATCGCATCGAGCGAGCACGTACTCGGATGGAAGCCGGTCTTGTCGATCAGGATGA
TCTGGACGAAGAGCATCAGGGGCTCGCGCCAGCCGAACTGTTCGCCAGGCTCAAGGCGCGCATGCCCGAC
GGCGAGGATCTCGTCGTGACCCATGGCGATGCCTGCTTGCCGAATATCATGGTGGAAAATGGCCGCTTTT
CTGGATTCATCGACTGTGGCCGGCTGGGTGTGGCGGACCGCTATCAGGACATAGCGTTGGCTACCCGTGA
TATTGCTGAAGAGCTTGGCGGCGAATGGGCTGACCGCTTCCTCGTGCTTTACGGTATCGCCGCTCCCGAT
TCGCAGCGCATCGCCTTCTATCGCCTTCTTGACGAGTTCTTCTGAGCGGGACTCTGGGGTTCGAAATGAC
CGACCAAGCGACGCCCAACCTGCCATCACGATGGCCGCAATAAAATATCTTTATTTTCATTACATCTGTG
TGTTGGTTTTTTGTGTGAATCGATAGCGATAAGGATCCGCGTATGGTGCACTCTCAGTACAATCTGCTCT
GATGCCGCATAGTTAAGCCAGCCCCGACACCCGCCAACACCCGCTGACGCGCCCTGACGGGCTTGTCTGC
TCCCGGCATCCGCTTACAGACAAGCTGTGACCGTCTCCGGGAGCTGCATGTGTCAGAGGTTTTCACCGTC
ATCACCGAAACGCGCGAGACGAAAGGGCCTCGTGATACGCCTATTTTTATAGGTTAATGTCATGATAATA
ATGGTTTCTTAGACGTCAGGTGGCACTTTTCGGGGAAATGTGCGCGGAACCCCTATTTGTTTATTTTTCT
AAATACATTCAAATATGTATCCGCTCATGAGACAATAACCCTGATAAATGCTTCAATAATATTGAAAAAG
GAAGAGTATGAGTATTCAACATTTCCGTGTCGCCCTTATTCCCTTTTTTGCGGCATTTTGCCTTCCTGTT
TTTGCTCACCCAGAAACGCTGGTGAAAGTAAAAGATGCTGAAGATCAGTTGGGTGCACGAGTGGGTTACA
TCGAACTGGATCTCAACAGCGGTAAGATCCTTGAGAGTTTTCGCCCCGAAGAACGTTTTCCAATGATGAG
CACTTTTAAAGTTCTGCTATGTGGCGCGGTATTATCCCGTATTGACGCCGGGCAAGAGCAACTCGGTCGC
CGCATACACTATTCTCAGAATGACTTGGTTGAGTACTCACCAGTCACAGAAAAGCATCTTACGGATGGCA
TGACAGTAAGAGAATTATGCAGTGCTGCCATAACCATGAGTGATAACACTGCGGCCAACTTACTTCTGAC
AACGATCGGAGGACCGAAGGAGCTAACCGCTTTTTTGCACAACATGGGGGATCATGTAACTCGCCTTGAT
CGTTGGGAACCGGAGCTGAATGAAGCCATACCAAACGACGAGCGTGACACCACGATGCCTGTAGCAATGG
CAACAACGTTGCGCAAACTATTAACTGGCGAACTACTTACTCTAGCTTCCCGGCAACAATTAATAGACTG
GATGGAGGCGGATAAAGTTGCAGGACCACTTCTGCGCTCGGCCCTTCCGGCTGGCTGGTTTATTGCTGAT
AAATCTGGAGCCGGTGAGCGTGGGTCTCGCGGTATCATTGCAGCACTGGGGCCAGATGGTAAGCCCTCCC
GTATCGTAGTTATCTACACGACGGGGAGTCAGGCAACTATGGATGAACGAAATAGACAGATCGCTGAGAT
AGGTGCCTCACTGATTAAGCATTGGTAACTGTCAGACCAAGTTTACTCATATATACTTTAGATTGATTTA
AAACTTCATTTTTAATTTAAAAGGATCTAGGTGAAGATCCTTTTTGATAATCTCATGACCAAAATCCCTT
AACGTGAGTTTTCGTTCCACTGAGCGTCAGACCCCGTAGAAAAGATCAAAGGATCTTCTTGAGATCCTTT
TTTTCTGCGCGTAATCTGCTGCTTGCAAACAAAAAAACCACCGCTACCAGCGGTGGTTTGTTTGCCGGAT
CAAGAGCTACCAACTCTTTTTCCGAAGGTAACTGGCTTCAGCAGAGCGCAGATACCAAATACTGTTCTTC
TAGTGTAGCCGTAGTTAGGCCACCACTTCAAGAACTCTGTAGCACCGCCTACATACCTCGCTCTGCTAAT
CCTGTTACCAGTGGCTGCTGCCAGTGGCGATAAGTCGTGTCTTACCGGGTTGGACTCAAGACGATAGTTA
CCGGATAAGGCGCAGCGGTCGGGCTGAACGGGGGGTTCGTGCACACAGCCCAGCTTGGAGCGAACGACCT
ACACCGAACTGAGATACCTACAGCGTGAGCTATGAGAAAGCGCCACGCTTCCCGAAGGGAGAAAGGCGGA
CAGGTATCCGGTAAGCGGCAGGGTCGGAACAGGAGAGCGCACGAGGGAGCTTCCAGGGGGAAACGCCTGG
TATCTTTATAGTCCTGTCGGGTTTCGCCACCTCTGACTTGAGCGTCGATTTTTGTGATGCTCGTCAGGGG
GGCGGAGCCTATGGAAAAACGCCAGCAACGCGGCCTTTTTACGGTTCCTGGCCTTTTGCTGGCCTTTTGC
TCACATGGCTCGACAGATCT
