>Addgene plasmid #64082 | VZV ORF 60 (gL) | addgene partial sequence | sequence record 111211 | CMV-F 5'-CGCAAATGGGCGGTAGGCGTG-3'
AGCGAGCTCGTTAGTGAACCGTCAGATCACTAGAAGCTTTATTGCGGTAGTTTATCACAGTTAAATTGCT
AACGCAGTCAGTGCTTCTGACACAACAGTCTCGAACTTAAGCTGCAGTGACTCTCTTAAGGTAGCCTTGC
AGAAGTTGGTCGTGAGGCACTGGGCAGGTAAGTATCAAGGTTACAAGACAGGTTTAAGGAGACCAATAGA
AACTGGGCTTGTCGAGACAGAGAAGACTCTTGCGTTTCTGATAGGCACCTATTGGTCTTACTGACATCCA
CTTTGCCTTTCTCTCCACAGGTGTCCACTCCCAGTTCAATTACAGCTCTTAAGGCTAGAGTACTTAATAC
GACTCACTATAGGCTAGCATGGCATCACATAAATGGTTACTGCAGATAGTTTTTTTAAAAACTATCACAA
TCGCGTATTGTCTTCATCTCCAAGACGACACTCCGTTGTTTTTTGGAGCCAAACCGCTATCGGATGTGAG
TTTGATTATAACGGAACCGTGCGTGTCATCGGTATATGAGGCGTGGGACTATGCGGCACCCCCGGTATCA
AACCTCAGCGAGGCGCTATCGGGAATCGTGGTTAAGACAAAATGTCCAGTACCGGAAGTTATACTTTGGT
TTAAAGACAAACAAATGGCGTACTGGACAAATCCATACGTCACCTTAAAGGGGCTGGCACAATCTGTTGG
TGAAGAACATAAAAGCGGGGACATACGCGATGCTTTGTTGGATGCCCTTTCCGGTGTATGGGTAGACTCT
ACTCCATCTTCCACAAATATCCCGGAAAATGGATGTGTCTGGGGAGCCGACCGTTTGTTCCAACGCGTAT
GCCAACTCGAGCACCATCACCACCATCATTGAGTCGACTGAGCGGCCGCTTCCCTTTAGTGAGGGTTAAT
GCTTCGAGCAGACATGATAAGATACATTGATGAGTTTGGGACAAACCACAACTAGA
