>Addgene plasmid #64082 | VZV ORF 60 (gL) | addgene partial sequence | sequence record 111212 | EBV-rev 5'-GTGGTTTGTCCAAACTCATC-3'
AGCATTACCCTCACTAAAGGGAAGCGGCCGCTCAGTCGACTCAATGATGGTGGTGATGGTGCTCGAGTTG
GCATACGCGTTGGAACAAACGGTCGGCTCCCCAGACACATCCATTTTCCGGGATATTTGTGGAAGATGGA
GTAGAGTCTACCCATACACCGGAAAGGGCATCCAACAAAGCATCGCGTATGTCCCCGCTTTTATGTTCTT
CACCAACAGATTGTGCCAGCCCCTTTAAGGTGACGTATGGATTTGTCCAGTACGCCATTTGTTTGTCTTT
AAACCAAAGTATAACTTCCGGTACTGGACATTTTGTCTTAACCACGATTCCCGATAGCGCCTCGCTGAGG
TTTGATACCGGGGGTGCCGCATAGTCCCACGCCTCATATACCGATGACACGCACGGTTCCGTTATAATCA
AACTCACATCCGATAGCGGTTTGGCTCCAAAAAACAACGGAGTGTCGTCTTGGAGATGAAGACAATACGC
GATTGTGATAGTTTTTAAAAAAACTATCTGCAGTAACCATTTATGTGATGCCATGCTAGCCTATAGTGAG
TCGTATTAAGTACTCTAGCCTTAAGAGCTGTAATTGAACTGGGAGTGGACACCTGTGGAGAGAAAGGCAA
AGTGGATGTCAGTAAGACCAATAGGTGCCTATCAGAAACGCAAGAGTCTTCTCTGTCTCGACAAGCCCAG
TTTCTATTGGTCTCCTTAAACCTGTCTTGTAACCTTGATACTTACCTGCCCAGTGCCTCACGACCAACTT
CTGCAAGGCTACCTTAAGAGAGTCACTGCAGCTTAAGTTCGAGACTGTTGTGTCAGAAGCACTGACTGCG
TTAGCAATTTAACTGTGATAAACTACCGCAATAAAGCTTCTAGTGATCTGACGGTTCACTAAA
